>Addgene plasmid #194928 | pAdeasy-CMV-AE-EF1α-R2 | addgene full sequence | sequence record 391107 | Addgene NGS Result
GTGCCCGCCCGCGGCGTTGTACGCATCCTGGAACTTCAGGTTGCTGCTACGAACGAAGTTCTCCAAGAAC
TCGGCGGGTATGTTGGCACCGCCCAACTCGTTCGGGGTGCCGTTCCCGCAATAAACCCATAGCCGGGTGT
TGTTTGCGACCAGCTTGGGGATCTGCTGCGTAGGGTCGTTGCGCTCCCATGCCGGGTCACTCGAGGGACC
CCACATGTCTGCGGCCTTGTAACCGCCGGCGTCACCCATCGCGAGGCCGATCAGGCTAGGCCCCATCCCC
TGAGAGGGGTCCAGCAGGGCCGACAGCGAGCCGGCGTAGATGAACTGCTGGGGGTGGTAGGCGGCCAAGA
TCATTGCCGACGAGCCGGCCATCGACAAGCCGATTGCAGCGCTGCCGGTGGGCTTCACGGCCCTGTTGGC
GGACAACCATTGCGGCAGCTCGCTGGTCAGGAAGGTTTCCCACTTGTAAGTCTGGCAGCCAGCCTTACCG
CAGGCCGGGCTGTACCAGTCGCTGTAGAAGCTGGACTGCCCGCCGACCGGCATGACTATCGACAGTCCCG
ACTGGTAGTACCACTCGAACGCCGGGGTGTTGATATCCCAGCCGTTGTAGTCGTCTTGGGCGCGCAGGCC
GTCGAGCAGATAAACCGCAGGTGAGTTGTTCCCACCGCTCTGGAACTGAACCTTGATGTCGCGGCCCATC
GACGGCGACGGCACCTGCAGGTACTCGACCGGCAGCCCCGGCCGGGAGAACGCGCCCGCGGTCATGGTGG
CGGTACCAGATCTCTAGCGGATCTGACGGTTCACTAAACCAGCTCTGCTTATATAGACCTCCCACCGTAC
ACGCCTACCGCCCATTTGCGTCAATGGGGCGGAGTTGTTACGACATTTTGGAAAGTCCCGTTGATTTTGG
TGCCAAAACAAACTCCCATTGACGTCAATGGGGTGGAGACTTGGAAATCCCCGTGAGTCAAACCGCTATC
CACGCCCATTGATGTACTGCCAAAACCGCATCACCATGGTAATAGCGATGACTAATACGTAGATGTACTG
CCAAGTAGGAAAGTCCCATAAGGTCATGTACTGGGCATAATGCCAGGCGGGCCATTTACCGTCATTGACG
TCAATAGGGGGCGTACTTGGCATATGATACACTTGATGTACTGCCAAGTGGGCAGTTTACCGTAAATACT
CCACCCATTGACGTCAATGGAAAGTCCCTATTGGCGTTACTATGGGAACATACGTCATTATTGACGTCAA
TGGGCGGGGGTCGTTGGGCGGTCAGCCAGGCGGGCCATTTACCGTAAGTTATGTAACGCGGAACTCCATA
TATGGGCTATGAACTAATGACCCCGTAATTGATTACTATTAGACGTTTATCACTGCTAGAGGATCTGGGC
GTGGTTAAGGGTGGGAAAGAATATATAAGGTGGGGGTCTTATGTAGTTTTGTATCTGTTTTGCAGCAGCC
GCCGCCGCCATGAGCACCAACTCGTTTGATGGAAGCATTGTGAGCTCATATTTGACAACGCGCATGCCCC
CATGGGCCGGGGTGCGTCAGAATGTGATGGGCTCCAGCATTGATGGTCGCCCCGTCCTGCCCGCAAACTC
TACTACCTTGACCTACGAGACCGTGTCTGGAACGCCGTTGGAGACTGCAGCCTCCGCCGCCGCTTCAGCC
GCTGCAGCCACCGCCCGCGGGATTGTGACTGACTTTGCTTTCCTGAGCCCGCTTGCAAGCAGTGCAGCTT
CCCGTTCATCCGCCCGCGATGACAAGTTGACGGCTCTTTTGGCACAATTGGATTCTTTGACCCGGGAACT
TAATGTCGTTTCTCAGCAGCTGTTGGATCTGCGCCAGCAGGTTTCTGCCCTGAAGGCTTCCTCCCCTCCC
AATGCGGTTTAAAACATAAATAAAAAACCAGACTCTGTTTGGATTTGGATCAAGCAAGTGTCTTGCTGTC
TTTATTTAGGGGTTTTGCGCGCGCGGTAGGCCCGGGACCAGCGGTCTCGGTCGTTGAGGGTCCTGTGTAT
TTTTTCCAGGACGTGGTAAAGGTGACTCTGGATGTTCAGATACATGGGCATAAGCCCGTCTCTGGGGTGG
AGGTAGCACCACTGCAGAGCTTCATGCTGCGGGGTGGTGTTGTAGATGATCCAGTCGTAGCAGGAGCGCT
GGGCGTGGTGCCTAAAAATGTCTTTCAGTAGCAAGCTGATTGCCAGGGGCAGGCCCTTGGTGTAAGTGTT
TACAAAGCGGTTAAGCTGGGATGGGTGCATACGTGGGGATATGAGATGCATCTTGGACTGTATTTTTAGG
TTGGCTATGTTCCCAGCCATATCCCTCCGGGGATTCATGTTGTGCAGAACCACCAGCACAGTGTATCCGG
TGCACTTGGGAAATTTGTCATGTAGCTTAGAAGGAAATGCGTGGAAGAACTTGGAGACGCCCTTGTGACC
TCCAAGATTTTCCATGCATTCGTCCATAATGATGGCAATGGGCCCACGGGCGGCGGCCTGGGCGAAGATA
TTTCTGGGATCACTAACGTCATAGTTGTGTTCCAGGATGAGATCGTCATAGGCCATTTTTACAAAGCGCG
GGCGGAGGGTGCCAGACTGCGGTATAATGGTTCCATCCGGCCCAGGGGCGTAGTTACCCTCACAGATTTG
CATTTCCCACGCTTTGAGTTCAGATGGGGGGATCATGTCTACCTGCGGGGCGATGAAGAAAACGGTTTCC
GGGGTAGGGGAGATCAGCTGGGAAGAAAGCAGGTTCCTGAGCAGCTGCGACTTACCGCAGCCGGTGGGCC
CGTAAATCACACCTATTACCGGCTGCAACTGGTAGTTAAGAGAGCTGCAGCTGCCGTCATCCCTGAGCAG
GGGGGCCACTTCGTTAAGCATGTCCCTGACTCGCATGTTTTCCCTGACCAAATCCGCCAGAAGGCGCTCG
CCGCCCAGCGATAGCAGTTCTTGCAAGGAAGCAAAGTTTTTCAACGGTTTGAGACCGTCCGCCGTAGGCA
TGCTTTTGAGCGTTTGACCAAGCAGTTCCAGGCGGTCCCACAGCTCGGTCACCTGCTCTACGGCATCTCG
ATCCAGCATATCTCCTCGTTTCGCGGGTTGGGGCGGCTTTCGCTGTACGGCAGTAGTCGGTGCTCGTCCA
GACGGGCCAGGGTCATGTCTTTCCACGGGCGCAGGGTCCTCGTCAGCGTAGTCTGGGTCACGGTGAAGGG
GTGCGCTCCGGGCTGCGCGCTGGCCAGGGTGCGCTTGAGGCTGGTCCTGCTGGTGCTGAAGCGCTGCCGG
TCTTCGCCCTGCGCGTCGGCCAGGTAGCATTTGACCATGGTGTCATAGTCCAGCCCCTCCGCGGCGTGGC
CCTTGGCGCGCAGCTTGCCCTTGGAGGAGGCGCCGCACGAGGGGCAGTGCAGACTTTTGAGGGCGTAGAG
CTTGGGCGCGAGAAATACCGATTCCGGGGAGTAGGCATCCGCGCCGCAGGCCCCGCAGACGGTCTCGCAT
TCCACGAGCCAGGTGAGCTCTGGCCGTTCGGGGTCAAAAACCAGGTTTCCCCCATGCTTTTTGATGCGTT
TCTTACCTCTGGTTTCCATGAGCCGGTGTCCACGCTCGGTGACGAAAAGGCTGTCCGTGTCCCCGTATAC
AGACTTGAGAGGGAGTTTAAACACGCGTATCGATAGATCTGAATTCAATAGCTTGTTGCATGGGCGGCGA
TATAAAATGCAAGGTGCTGCTCAAAAAATCAGGCAAAGCCTCGCGCAAAAAAGAAAGCACATCGTAGTCA
TGCTCATGCAGATAAAGGCAGGTAAGCTCCGGAACCACCACAGAAAAAGACACCATTTTTCTCTCAAACA
TGTCTGCGGGTTTCTGCATAAACACAAAATAAAATAACAAAAAAACATTTAAACATTAGAAGCCTGTCTT
ACAACAGGAAAAACAACCCTTATAAGCATAAGACGGACTACGGCCATGCCGGCGTGACCGTAAAAAAACT
GGTCACCGTGATTAAAAAGCACCACCGACAGCTCCTCGGTCATGTCCGGAGTCATAATGTAAGACTCGGT
AAACACATCAGGTTGATTCACATCGGTCAGTGCTAAAAAGCGACCGAAATAGCCCGGGGGAATACATACC
CGCAGGCGTAGAGACAACATTACAGCCCCCATAGGAGGTATAACAAAATTAATAGGAGAGAAAAACACAT
AAACACCTGAAAAACCCTCCTGCCTAGGCAAAATAGCACCCTCCCGCTCCAGAACAACATACAGCGCTTC
CACAGCGGCAGCCATAACAGTCAGCCTTACCAGTAAAAAAGAAAACCTATTAAAAAAACACCACTCGACA
CGGCACCAGCTCAATCAGTCACAGTGTAAAAAAGGGCCAAGTGCAGAGCGAGTATATATAGGACTAAAAA
ATGACGTAACGGTTAAAGTCCACAAAAAACACCCAGAAAACCGCACGCGAACCTACGCCCAGAAACGAAA
GCCAAAAAACCCACAACTTCCTCAAATCGTCACTTCCGTTTTCCCACGTTACGTCACTTCCCATTTTAAG
AAAACTACAATTCCCAACACATACAAGTTACTCCGCCCTAAAACCTACGTCACCCGCCCCGTTCCCACGC
CCCGCGCCACGTCACAAACTCCACCCCCTCATTATCATATTGGCTTCAATCCAAAATAAGGTATATTATT
GATGATGTTAATTAACATGCATGGATCCATATGCGGTGTGAAATACCGCACAGATGCGTAAGGAGAAAAT
ACCGCATCAGGCGCTCTTCCGCTTCCTCGCTCACTGACTCGCTGCGCTCGGTCGTTCGGCTGCGGCGAGC
GGTATCAGCTCACTCAAAGGCGGTAATACGGTTATCCACAGAATCAGGGGATAACGCAGGAAAGAACATG
TGAGCAAAAGGCCAGCAAAAGGCCAGGAACCGTAAAAAGGCCGCGTTGCTGGCGTTTTTCCATAGGCTCC
GCCCCCCTGACGAGCATCACAAAAATCGACGCTCAAGTCAGAGGTGGCGAAACCCGACAGGACTATAAAG
ATACCAGGCGTTTCCCCCTGGAAGCTCCCTCGTGCGCTCTCCTGTTCCGACCCTGCCGCTTACCGGATAC
CTGTCCGCCTTTCTCCCTTCGGGAAGCGTGGCGCTTTCTCATAGCTCACGCTGTAGGTATCTCAGTTCGG
TGTAGGTCGTTCGCTCCAAGCTGGGCTGTGTGCACGAACCCCCCGTTCAGCCCGACCGCTGCGCCTTATC
CGGTAACTATCGTCTTGAGTCCAACCCGGTAAGACACGACTTATCGCCACTGGCAGCAGCCACTGGTAAC
AGGATTAGCAGAGCGAGGTATGTAGGCGGTGCTACAGAGTTCTTGAAGTGGTGGCCTAACTACGGCTACA
CTAGAAGGACAGTATTTGGTATCTGCGCTCTGCTGAAGCCAGTTACCTTCGGAAAAAGAGTTGGTAGCTC
TTGATCCGGCAAACAAACCACCGCTGGTAGCGGTGGTTTTTTTGTTTGCAAGCAGCAGATTACGCGCAGA
AAAAAAGGATCTCAAGAAGATCCTTTGATCTTTTCTACGGGGTCTGACGCTCAGTGGAACGAAAACTCAC
GTTAAGGGATTTTGGTCATGAGATTATCAAAAAGGATCTTCACCTAGATCCTTTTAAATTAAAAATGAAG
TTTTAAATCAATCTAAAGTATATATGAGTAAACTTGGTCTGACAGTTACCAATGCTTAATCAGTGAGGCA
CCTATCTCAGCGATCTGTCTATTTCGTTCATCCATAGTTGCCTGACTCCCCGTCGTGTAGATAACTACGA
TACGGGAGGGCTTACCATCTGGCCCCAGTGCTGCAATGATACCGCGAGACCCACGCTCACCGGCTCCAGA
TTTATCAGCAATAAACCAGCCAGCCGGAAGGGCCGAGCGCAGAAGTGGTCCTGCAACTTTATCCGCCTCC
ATCCAGTCTATTAATTGTTGCCGGGAAGCTAGAGTAAGTAGTTCGCCAGTTAATAGTTTGCGCAACGTTG
TTGCCATTGCTGCAGCCATGAGATTATCAAAAAGGATCTTCACCTAGATCCTTTTCACGTAGAAAGCCAG
TCCGCAGAAACGGTGCTGACCCCGGATGAATGTCAGCTACTGGGCTATCTGGACAAGGGAAAACGCAAGC
GCAAAGAGAAAGCAGGTAGCTTGCAGTGGGCTTACATGGCGATAGCTAGACTGGGCGGTTTTATGGACAG
CAAGCGAACCGGAATTGCCAGCTGGGGCGCCCTCTGGTAAGGTTGGGAAGCCCTGCAAAGTAAACTGGAT
GGCTTTCTTGCCGCCAAGGATCTGATGGCGCAGGGGATCAAGCTCTGATCAAGAGACAGGATGAGGATCG
TTTCGCATGATTGAACAAGATGGATTGCACGCAGGTTCTCCGGCCGCTTGGGTGGAGAGGCTATTCGGCT
ATGACTGGGCACAACAGACAATCGGCTGCTCTGATGCCGCCGTGTTCCGGCTGTCAGCGCAGGGGCGCCC
GGTTCTTTTTGTCAAGACCGACCTGTCCGGTGCCCTGAATGAACTGCAAGACGAGGCAGCGCGGCTATCG
TGGCTGGCCACGACGGGCGTTCCTTGCGCAGCTGTGCTCGACGTTGTCACTGAAGCGGGAAGGGACTGGC
TGCTATTGGGCGAAGTGCCGGGGCAGGATCTCCTGTCATCTCACCTTGCTCCTGCCGAGAAAGTATCCAT
CATGGCTGATGCAATGCGGCGGCTGCATACGCTTGATCCGGCTACCTGCCCATTCGACCACCAAGCGAAA
CATCGCATCGAGCGAGCACGTACTCGGATGGAAGCCGGTCTTGTCGATCAGGATGATCTGGACGAAGAGC
ATCAGGGGCTCGCGCCAGCCGAACTGTTCGCCAGGCTCAAGGCGAGCATGCCCGACGGCGAGGATCTCGT
CGTGACCCATGGCGATGCCTGCTTGCCGAATATCATGGTGGAAAATGGCCGCTTTTCTGGATTCATCGAC
TGTGGCCGGCTGGGTGTGGCGGACCGCTATCAGGACATAGCGTTGGCTACCCGTGATATTGCTGAAGAGC
TTGGCGGCGAATGGGCTGACCGCTTCCTCGTGCTTTACGGTATCGCCGCTCCCGATTCGCAGCGCATCGC
CTTCTATCGCCTTCTTGACGAGTTCTTCTGAATTTTGTTAAAATTTTTGTTAAATCAGCTCATTTTTTAA
CCAATAGGCCGAAATCGGCAAAATCCCTTATAAATCAAAAGAATAGACCGAGATAGGGT
[37 nt withheld, positions 7270-7306]
AAAGAACGTGGACTCCAACGTCAAAGG
[49 nt withheld, positions 7334-7382]
T
[91 nt withheld, positions 7384-7474]
G
[124 nt withheld, positions 7476-7599]
CCATTCGCCATTCAGGATCGAATTAATTCTTAATTAACATCATCAATAATATACCTTATTTTGGATTGAA
GCCAATATGATAATGAGGGGGTGGAGTTTGTGACGTGGCGCGGGGCGTGGGAACGGGGCGGGTGACGTAG
TAGTGTGGCGGAAGTGTGATGTTGCAAGTGTGGCGGAACACATGTAAGCGACGGATGTGGCAAAAGTGAC
GTTTTTGGTGTGCGCCGGTGTACACAGGAAGTGACAATTTTCGCGCGGTTTTAGGCGGATGTTGTAGTAA
ATTTGGGCGTAACCGAGTAAGATTTGGCCATTTTCGCGGGAAAACTGAATAAGAGGAAGTGAAATCTGAA
TAATTTTGTGTTACTCATAGCGCGTAATATTTGTCTAGGGCCGCGGGGACTTTGACCGTTTACGTGGAGA
CTCGCCCAGGTGTTTTTCTCAGGTGTTTTCCGCGTTCCGGGTCAAAGTTGGCGTTTTATTATTATAGTCA
GTCGAGTCTAGCAAGCTAGCTAAGATACATTGATGAGTTTGGACAAACCACAACTAGAATGCAGTGAAAA
AAATGCTTTATTTGTGAAATTTGTGATGCTATTGCTTTATTTGTAACCATTATAAGCTGCAATAAACAAG
TTAAGCTTAGGCTCGAGCTAGCTGGCGAGGGCCATGGGCGAGCAGATTGCCTTGACGAACTGCACAATGG
CGTGCTCGGGCAGGTGTCGGGCGATGTCGGCTTCGGTGACGATTCCGACCAAGCGGTGCTCTGAGATGAC
CGGAACACGGCGGACCTGATGTTCTTCCATGACGTTGAGCATCTCCTGGATGCTTGCGTTCGCATCGACG
TAGTAGATGCTGTCCCGGGCCAACTCGCCAGCCGTGGCGGTATTCGGGTCTAGGCCCGCAGCCAGGCCTT
TGATCACAATGTCGCGGTCGGTGAGCATGCCGTGCAGCCGGTCGTCGTCCCCGCAGATCGGCAACGCGCC
GATGTCGTGCTCACGCATGTATTGAGCGGCAGCGGTTAGCGTCTCGTGTTCGCCAACACAGGTCACACCT
GCGTTCATGATGTCGCGTGCGGTGGTGCTACCGCCACCGCTGCCACCGCCGGAGCCACCGCCGCTACCGC
CACCGATATCGTTGGTGGACCGGATCTGAATGTGCTTTTCGGTTGGCTTCCCTTCCGAAACCGCCACCGA
CACAGTAAGAATGCCCTTGTCGTAGGTGGCCTTAATGTCGTCCTCGTCAGCACCTACCGGCAGCGACACC
GTGCGAACGAAGGAACCGTACGCGAATTCCGAGCGACCGTCGAAGTCCTTCTGCTCGGTGCGCTCGGCCT
TGATGGTCAGCTGACCATCGCGGACCATAATGTCGACGTCCTTGTCGGGGTCGACCCCGGGAAGCTCCGC
GCGTACCTCGTAGCGCCCCTCTTTCATCTCGTCTTCCAGCCGCATCAACCGGGTGTCGAAGGTGGGCCGG
AGTCCGGCGAATGACGGGAAGGCCGCGAACAGCTCAGAAAACTCGGGGAAGAGGGACCGCGGGTGGCGCT
GAACGGGAAGGGTGGTGGCCATGGTGGCGTAGGCGCCGGTCACAGCTTGGATCTGTAACGGCGCAGAACA
GAAAACGAAACAAAGACGTAGAGTTGAGCAAGCAGGGTCAGGCAAAGCGTGGAGAGCCGGCTGAGTCTAG
GTAGGCTCCAAGGGAGCGCCGGACAAAGGCCCGGTCTCGACCTGAGCTTTAAACTTACCTAGACGGCGGA
CGCAGTTCAGGAGGCACCACAGGCGGGAGGCGGCAGAACGCGACTCAACCGGCGTGGATGGCGGCCTCAG
GTAGGGCGGCGGGCGCGTGAAGGAGAGATGCGAGCCCCTCGAAGCTTCAGCTGTGTTCTGGCGGCAAACC
CGTTGCGAAAAAGAACGTTCACGGCGACTACTGCACTTATATACGGTTCTCCCCCACCCTCGGGAAAAAG
GCGGAGCCAGTACACGACATCACTTTCCCAGTTTACCCCGCGCCACCTTCTCTAGGCACCCGTTCAATTG
CCGACCCCTCCCCCCAACTTCTCGGGGACTGTGGGCGATGTGCGCTCTGCCCACTGACGGGCACCGGAGC
GATCGCAGATCCTTCTA
[282 nt withheld, positions 9717-9998]
TGATCCTCCACCGCCGCTTCCGCCTCCACCGGAGCCACCTGAGCCACCATCGATGCCGGCGCCTAACGAA
CTCTGCAGGTCACCCTTCATGGCGTTGAGCTGAGCGCCCCAGTACTCCCAGCTGTGCGTGCCGTTGGGCG
GGAAGTTGAACACGGCGTT
Features (pLannotate 1.2.2; 22 found; start..end, strand, type, name):
    811..1014    -  promoter       CMV promoter: human cytomegalovirus (CMV) immediate early promoter
   1015..1318    -  enhancer       CMV enhancer: human cytomegalovirus immediate early enhancer
   1480..1899    +  CDS            IX: CAP9_ADE05 - Experimental evidence at protein level: Swiss-Prot protein existence level 1. Structural component of the virion that acts as a cement protein on the capsid exterior and forms triskelion structures consisting of three molecules that stabilize three hexon trimers at the center of each icosahedral facet and fixes the peripentonal hexons. Dispensable for assembly. During virus entry, recruits the anterograde motor kinesin-1 to the capsid docked at the nuclear pore complex thereby subjecting the docked capsid to a pulling force. The resulting tension leads to capsid disruption, disper
   1965..3299    -  CDS            IVa2: PKG1_ADE05 - Experimental evidence at protein level: Swiss-Prot protein existence level 1. Component of the packaging machinery which encapsidates the viral DNA into preformed capsids and transcriptional activator of the viral major late promoter (MLP). Binds, along with packaging proteins 2 and 3, to the specific packaging sequence on the left end of viral genomic DNA and displays ATPase activity thereby providing the power stroke of the packaging machinery. The activity of packaging protein IVa2 is stimulated by protein 33K which acts as a terminase. May be the protein that pumps DNA into th
   3690..3851    -  CDS            E4RF2_ADE02 (fragment): Protein predicted: Swiss-Prot protein existence level 4. From Human adenovirus C serotype 2 (HAdV-2) (Human adenovirus 2).
   3902..4285    -  CDS            E4RF1_ADE02: Experimental evidence at protein level: Swiss-Prot protein existence level 1. May modulate tight-junctions functions of infected cells through interactions with PDZ proteins. E4 ORF1 has ben show for Adenovirus 9 to interact with protein involved in tight junction regulation. May play a role in mTOR activation by activating PI3- kinase, thus overriding cellular checkpoint for translation. From Human adenovirus C serotype 2 (HAdV-2) (Human adenovirus 2).
   4595..4697    -  repeat_region  ITR: inverted terminal repeat of human adenovirus serotype 5 inverted
   4717..4771    +  misc_feature   bom (fragment): basis of mobility region from pBR322
   4957..5545    -  rep_origin     ori: high-copy-number ColE1/pMB1/pBR322/pUC origin of replication
   5717..6031    -  CDS            bla(M) (fragment): β-lactamase lacking the signal sequence; bla(M); allows cytosolic expression of β-lactamase
   6076..6345    +  CDS            tnpA (fragment): TN5P_ECOLX - Also known as tnp. Experimental evidence at protein level: Swiss-Prot protein existence level 1. Mediates transposition of transposon Tn5 by a 'cut and paste' mechanism. First, the monomeric transposase binds the 19 bp inverted DNA repeats flanking the transposon. Then, dimerization of the DNA- bound transposase creates a synaptic DNA complex. After nicking of the first DNA strand, excision of the transposon proceeds through a series of intermediates. The transposase then mediates the insertion of the transposon at a new site by strand transfer. The activity of the wild- type tran
   6377..7171    +  CDS            NeoR/KanR: aminoglycoside phosphotransferase from Tn5; aph(3')-II (or nptII); confers resistance to neomycin, kanamycin, and G418 (Geneticin®)
   7241..7599    -  rep_origin     f1 ori (sequence partly withheld): f1 bacteriophage origin of replication; arrow indicates direction of (+) strand synthesis
   7637..7739    +  repeat_region  ITR: inverted terminal repeat of human adenovirus serotype 5 inverted
   7827..7977    +  misc_signal    Ad5 Ψ: packaging signal for adenovirus serotype 5
   8110..8231    -  polyA_signal   SV40 poly(A) signal: SV40 polyadenylation signal
   8250..8675    -  CDS            hrp1: HRP1_MYCTU - Experimental evidence at protein level: Swiss-Prot protein existence level 1. Unlike some other CBS-domain containing proteins does not seem to bind AMP. From Mycobacterium tuberculosis (strain ATCC 25618 / H37Rv).
   8730..9161    -  CDS            hspX: ACR_MYCBO - Also known as acr. Experimental evidence at protein level: Swiss-Prot protein existence level 1. Acts as a chaperone. From Mycobacterium bovis (strain ATCC BAA-935 / AF2122/97).
   9189..9457    -  LTR            5' LTR (truncated): truncated 5' long terminal repeat (LTR) from human T-cell leukemia virus (HTLV) type 1
   9470..9681    -  promoter       EF-1α core promoter: core promoter for human elongation factor EF-1α
   9717..9998    -  CDS            esxA (sequence withheld): ESXA_MYCTU - Also known as esaT6. Experimental evidence at protein level: Swiss-Prot protein existence level 1. May be critical in pro-bacteria versus pro-host interactions; ESX-1 mediates DNA mediated export (maybe via EsxA). The DNA interacts with host (human) cGAS, leading to cGAMP production and activation of the host STING-TBK-1-IRF-3 signaling pathway that leads to IFN-beta which is thought to be 'pro-bacteria'. Mycobacterial dsDNA also interacts with AIM2-NLRP3-ASC to activate an inflammasome, leading to the 'pro-host' IL-1-beta (PubMed:26048138, PubMed:26048136).
  10053..762     -  CDS            fbpB (fragment) (across the origin): A85B_MYCBO - Experimental evidence at protein level: Swiss-Prot protein existence level 1. The antigen 85 proteins (FbpA, FbpB, FbpC) are responsible for the high affinity of mycobacteria for fibronectin, a large adhesive glycoprotein, which facilitates the attachment of Mycobacteria to murine alveolar macrophages (AMs) (PubMed:8406884). They also help to maintain the integrity of the cell wall by catalyzing the transfer of mycolic acids to cell wall arabinogalactan and through the synthesis of alpha,alpha-trehalose dimycolate (TDM, cord factor). They catalyze the transfer of a mycoloyl residu
