[The description below was written by a language model from this plasmid's Addgene catalogue record and pLannotate feature annotations shown in this document.]
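Description:
pAdeasy-CMV-AE-EF1α-R2 is an adenoviral vector plasmid built on a commercial pAdeasy backbone for expressing multi-stage Mycobacterium tuberculosis antigens in mammalian cells. In bacteria it replicates from a high-copy ColE1/pUC-type origin and is selected with kanamycin through a Tn5-derived NeoR/KanR gene, which the catalogue also lists as a G418 marker. An f1 origin and a β-lactamase fragment are also annotated. Its layout resembles a shuttle (transfer) plasmid more than a complete adenoviral genome. It has two adenovirus serotype 5 inverted terminal repeats and the Ad5 Ψ packaging signal, plus viral segments covering protein IX and IVa2 on one side and E4 ORF1 with part of ORF2 on the other. Such segments commonly serve as homology arms for recombination into a full adenoviral backbone, although the record does not say so. The catalogue gives a total size of about 9.2 kb, whereas the sequenced record is about 10.2 kb.

The payload is a dual-promoter cassette on a single strand. The CMV immediate-early enhancer and promoter drive AE, a fusion of Ag85B (fbpB) and ESAT6 (esxA). Directly downstream, the human EF-1α core promoter, annotated together with a truncated HTLV-1 5' LTR element, drives R2, a fusion of Rv2031c (hspX, the α-crystallin chaperone) and Rv2626c (hrp1). R2 is followed by an SV40 polyadenylation signal, the only poly(A) signal annotated, so none is detected between AE and the EF-1α promoter. In each fusion the two partners are joined by a 48 bp (Gly3Ser)4 linker. The catalogue's "EEF1A1" insert is this promoter fragment rather than a coding sequence. The associated publication describes a recombinant adenovirus encoding these antigens, given intranasally to mice as a tuberculosis vaccine candidate and compared with BCG.
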