Addgene plasmid #194928: pAdeasy-CMV-AE-EF1α-R2
Purpose: expressing two fusion proteins of Ag85B-ESAT6 and Rv2031c-Rv2626c from multi-stage antigens of Mycobacterium tuberculosis
Depositing lab: Limei Wang. Depositing organization: Fourth Military Medical University. Publication: Intranasal Immunization with a Recombinant Adenovirus Encoding Multi-Stage Antigens of Mycobacterium tuberculosis Preferentially Elicited CD8(+) T Cell Immunity and Conferred a Superior Protection in the Lungs of Mice than Bacillus Calmette-Guerin. Wang L, Kang J, Jiang H. Vaccines (Basel). 2024 Sep 6;12(9):1022. doi: 10.3390/vaccines12091022. PubMed 39340053.
Backbone
  Vector backbone: pAdeasy
  Backbone manufacturer: HanBio
  Backbone size w/o insert (bp): 6500
  Total vector size (bp): 9200
  Vector type: Adenoviral
  Selectable markers: Neomycin (select with G418)
Growth in bacteria
  Bacterial resistance: Kanamycin, 50 μg/mL
  Growth temperature: 37°C
  Growth strain: NEB Stable
  Copy number: Unknown
Gene/Insert 1
  Gene/Insert name: AE (alt name: Ag85B-ESAT6)
  Species: mycobacterium tuberculosis
  Insert size (bp): 1209
  Mutation: a 48 bp linker (Gly3ser)4 was added between the two genes
  GenBank ID: ene ID: 885785 Gene ID: 886209
  Promoter: CMV
  Tag / fusion protein: Ag85B-ESAT6 (C terminal on insert)
  Cloning method: Restriction Enzyme; 5′ cloning site KpnⅠ (not destroyed); 3′ cloning site PvuⅠ (not destroyed)
  Sequencing primers: 5′ CTGGTACCGCCACCATGACCGCGGGCGCG; 3′ ggcaccggagcgatcgcagatcctTCTATGCGAACATCCCAGTGA TCACTGGGATGTTCGC
Gene/Insert 2
  Gene/Insert name: EEF1A1 (alt name: eukaryotic translation elongation factor 1 alpha 1)
  Species: H. sapiens (human)
  Insert size (bp): 546
  GenBank ID: NM_001402.6
  Entrez Gene: EEF1A1 (a.k.a. CCS-3, CCS3, EE1A1, EEF-1, EEF1A, EF-Tu, EF1A, EF1A1, EF1alpha1, GRAF-1EF, LENG7, PTI1, eEF1A-1)
  Promoter: EF1a
  Tag / fusion protein: EF1a (C terminal on backbone)
  Cloning method: Restriction Enzyme; 5′ cloning site PvuⅠ (not destroyed); 3′ cloning site AluⅠ (not destroyed)
  Sequencing primers: 5′ ACGTCACTGGGATGTTCGCATAGAaggatctgcgatcgctccg; 3′ ACGGGAAGGGTGGTGGCCATGGTGGCgtaggcgccggtcacagcttg
Gene/Insert 3
  Gene/Insert name: R2 (alt name: Rv2031-Rv2626)
  Species: Mycobacterium tuberculosis
  Insert size (bp): 918
  Mutation: a 48 bp linker (Gly3ser)4 was added between the two genes
  GenBank ID: Gene ID: 887579 Gene ID: 888576
  Promoter: EF1a
  Tag / fusion protein: Rv2031c-Rv2626c (C terminal on backbone)
  Cloning method: Restriction Enzyme; 5′ cloning site AluⅠ (unknown if destroyed); 3′ cloning site XhoⅠ (not destroyed)
  Sequencing primers: 5′ aagctgtgaccggcgcctacGCCACCATGGCCACCACCCTTCCCGT; 3′ ataaacaagttaagcttaggctcgagCTAGCTGGCGAGGGCCATGG
Terms and licenses: Academic/Nonprofit Terms; Industry Terms: Not Available to Industry
How to cite: pAdeasy-CMV-AE-EF1α-R2 was a gift from Limei Wang (Addgene plasmid # 194928 ; http://n2t.net/addgene:194928 ; RRID:Addgene_194928)
